>Addgene plasmid #133171 | pOPS0530 | addgene full sequence | sequence record 274832 | Addgene NGS Result
CGCTCTTGGACTCCTGTTGATAGATCCAGTAATGACCTCAGAACTCCATCTGGATTTGTTCAGAACGCTC
GGTTGCCGCCGGGCGTTTTTTATTGGTGAGAATCCAGGCAATTGTGTCTCAAAATCTCTGATGTTACATT
GCACAAGATAAAAATATATCATCATGAACAATAAAACTGTCTGCTTACATAAACAGTAATACAAGGGGTG
TTATGAGCCATATTCAGCGTGAAACGAGCTGTAGCCGTCCGCGTCTGAACAGCAACATGGATGCGGATCT
GTATGGCTATAAATGGGCGCGTGATAACGTGGGTCAGAGCGGCGCGACCATTTATCGTCTGTATGGCAAA
CCGGATGCGCCGGAACTGTTTCTGAAACATGGCAAAGGCAGCGTGGCGAACGATGTGACCGATGAAATGG
TGCGTCTGAACTGGCTGACCGAATTTATGCCGCTGCCGACCATTAAACATTTTATTCGCACCCCGGATGA
TGCGTGGCTGCTGACCACCGCGATTCCGGGCAAAACCGCGTTTCAGGTGCTGGAAGAATATCCGGATAGC
GGCGAAAACATTGTGGATGCGCTGGCCGTGTTTCTGCGTCGTCTGCATAGCATTCCGGTGTGCAACTGCC
CGTTTAACAGCGATCGTGTGTTTCGTCTGGCCCAGGCGCAGAGCCGTATGAACAACGGCCTGGTGGATGC
GAGCGATTTTGATGATGAACGTAACGGCTGGCCGGTGGAACAGGTGTGGAAAGAAATGCATAAACTGCTG
CCGTTTAGCCCGGATAGCGTGGTGACCCACGGCGATTTTAGCCTGGATAACCTGATTTTCGATGAAGGCA
AACTGATTGGCTGCATTGATGTGGGCCGTGTGGGCATTGCGGATCGTTATCAGGATCTGGCCATTCTGTG
GAACTGCCTGGGCGAATTTAGCCCGAGCCTGCAAAAACGTCTGTTTCAGAAATATGGCATTGATAATCCG
GATATGAACAAACTGCAATTTCATCTGATGCTGGATGAATTTTTCTAATAATTAATTGAACTACTTTTCC
GCTGCATAACCCTGCTTCGGGGTCATTATAGCGATTTTTTCGGTATATCCATCCTTTTTCGCACGATATA
CAGGATTTTGCCAAAGGGTTCGTGTAGACTTTCCTTGGTGTATCCAACGGCGTCAGCCGGGCAGGATAGG
TGAAGTAGGCCCACCCGCGAGCGGGTGTTCCTTCTTCACTGTCCCTTATTCGCACCTGGCGGTGCTCAAC
GGGAATCCTGCTCTGCGAGGCTGGCCGTAGGCCGGCCGCGATGCAGGTGGCTGCTGAACCCCCAGCCGGA
ACTGACCCCACAAGGCCCTAGCGTTTGCAATGCACCAGGTCATCATTGACCCAGGCGTGTTCCACCAGGC
CGCTGCCTCGCAACTCTTCGCAGGCTTCGCCGACCTGCTCGCGCCACTTCTTCACGCGGGTGGAATCCGA
TCCGCACATGAGGCGGAAGGTTTCCAGCTTGAGCGGGTACGGCTCCCGGTGCGAGCTGAAATAGTCGAAC
ATCCGTCGGGCCGTCGGCGACAGCTTGCGGTACTTCTCCCATATGAATTTCGTGTAGTGGTCGCCAGCAA
ACAGCACGACGATTTCCTCGTCGATCAGGACCTGGCAACGGGACGTTTTCTTGCCACGGTCCAGGACGCG
GAAGCGGTGCAGCAGCGACACCGATTCCAGGTGCCCAACGCGGTCGGACGTGAAGCCCATCGCCGTCGCC
TGTAGGCGCGACAGGCATTCCTCGGCCTTCGTGTAATACCGGCCATTGATCGACCAGCCCAGGTCCTGGC
AAAGCTCGTAGAACGTGAAGGTGATCGGCTCGCCGATAGGGGTGCGCTTCGCGTACTCCAACACCTGCTG
CCACACCAGTTCGTCATCGTCGGCCCGCAGCTCGACGCCGGTGTAGGTGATCTTCACGTCCTTGTTGACG
TGGAAAATGACCTTGTTTTGCAGCGCCTCGCGCGGGATTTTCTTGTTGCGCGTGGTGAACAGGGCAGAGC
GGGCCGTGTCGTTTGGCATCGCTCGCATCGTGTCCGGCCACGGCGCAATATCGAACAAGGAAAGCTGCAT
TTCCTTGATCTGCTGCTTCGTGTGTTTCAGCAACGCGGCCTGCTTGGCTTCGCTGACCTGTTTTGCCAGG
TCCTCGCCGGCGGTTTTTCGCTTCTTGGTCGTCATAGTTCCTCGCGTGTCGATGGTCATCGACTTCGCCA
AACCTGCCGCCTCCTGTTCGAGCCGACGCGAACGCTCCACGGCGGCCGATGGCGCGGGCAGGGCAGGGGG
AGCCAGTTGCACGCTGTCGCGCTCGATCTTGGCCGTAGCTTGCTGGACTATCGAGCCGACGGACTGGAAG
GTTTCGCGGGGCGCACGCATGACGGTGCGGCTTGCGATGGTTTCGGCATCCTCGGCGGAAAACCCCGCGT
CGATCAGTTCTTGCCTGTATGCCTTCCGGTCAAACGTCCGATTCATTCACCCTCCTTGCGGGATTGCCCC
GGAATTAATTCCCCGGATCGATCCGTCGATCTTGATCCCCTGCGCCATCAGATCCTTGGCGGCAAGAAAG
CCATCCAGTTTACTTTGCAGGGCTTCCCAACCTTACCAGAGGGCGCCCCAGCTGGCAATTCCGGTTCGCT
TGCTGTCCATAAAACCGCCCAGTCTAGCTATCGCCATGTAAGCCCACTGCAAGCTACCTGCTTTCTCTTT
GCGCTTGCGTTTTCCCTTGTCCAGATAGCCCAGTAGCTGACATTCATCCGGGGTCAGCACCGTTTCTGCG
GACTGGCTTTCTACGTGGCTGCCATTTTTGGGGTGAGGCCGTTCGCGGCCGAGGGGCGCAGCCCCTGGGG
GGATGGGAGGCCCGCGTTAGCGGGCCGGGAGGGTTCGAGAAGGGGGGGCACCCCCCTTCGGCGTGCGCGG
TCACGCGCACAGGGCGCAGCCCTGGTTAAAAACAAGGTTTATAAATATTGGTTTAAAAGCAGGTTAAAAG
ACAGGTTAGCGGTGGCCGAAAAACGGGCGGAAACCCTTGCAAATGCTGGATTTTCTGCCTGTGGACAGCC
CCTCAAATGTCAATAGGTGCGCCCCTCATCTGTCAGCACTCTGCCCCTCAAGTGTCAAGGATCGCGCCCC
TCATCTGTCAGTAGTCGCGCCCCTCAAGTGTCAATACCGCAGGGCACTTATCCCCAGGCTTGTCCACATC
ATCTGTGGGAAACTCGCGTAAAATCAGGCGTTTTCGCCGATTTGCGAGGCTGGCCAGCTCCACGTCGCCG
GCCGAAATCGAGCCTGCCCCTCATCTGTCAACGCCGCGCCGGGTGAGTCGGCCCCTCAAGTGTCAACGTC
CGCCCCTCATCTGTCAGTGAGGGCCAAGTTTTCCGCGAGGTATCCACAACGCCGGCGGCCCTACATGGCT
CTGCTGTAGTGAGTGGGTTGCGCTCCGGCAGCGGTCCTGATCCCCCGCAGAAAAAAAGGATCTCAAGAAG
ATCCTTTGATCTTTTCTACATTACTGCATGAGCTTGTGGAAGTGTGCTGAGCATAAATGATTCTCCTAGC
TGTTCTTTGGGTAAGTACGCCATCAGGACGTTGTGAGTGGCGCGATTTTTAGCGGCTGAAATCAGCCCTT
GAGCCTGTCGGCAAGTCGCGTCATGAGGTCCATGCGCTCATGCAGGATCGCCACGACCAACGCGGGTTCG
CCCGCACGCGGCAGGCAAAAAACGTAGTGGTGTTCGCAGCGGGCCATCCGCAGCGCGGGAAAGAGTTCGC
TCATGTCCTTAAACGGGCCTTCGCCGGCGGCAAGCCTGGCTATGCCCTGTTCCAGCTTAGCGATATAGCG
GCGCACCTGCGCCGCGCCCCACTCCCGGCGCGTGTAGCGGATGATGCCGCGTAGATCGGCTTCGGCCTCA
GCCGTGAGGATGTAGGCCGTCAAGCGCGATCCCCGCTGAGTTCTTCATCAAGAATTTCGCCGACGCTCTT
GGTGGACACCTTGCCGGCAAGCCCATCGTTGATGCGGTTCCCCAGCATGGTTTTCAGTTCCTGCCATGCC
TGATCGGCATCAGCGTCACCGGGGAACAGACGTTCGAGGGCGTATTGCTTAATGGTCTTGCCCTGCAAGG
CGGCCAGGGCTTTCAGGCTCTGGTGCTGCTGGTCCGTCATGTCGATTGTCAGGCGGCTCATTGGATAACC
TCCATAAAATACACGTAACCACATTAGCACATATGTGGGCGTGAGGCTACAGCGCGAGGCGCATTAAGGT
CGGGAAAATGCGCTAGGCGCATTTAAATTGCGTATTGCTGTAATGCGCCATGCCGGCTAGACTAGGCCCA
AATGGGTATACCCAATTTGACCAAGGGGGACGCGATGAGGGCGGCCAAGCACTACCGACAACTTCTATCC
ATCGACTTCAACATCGAGGCGCTGGCCTTCGTGCCTGGACCCGACGGCACACGCGGCCGGCGCATCCACG
TCCTGGGGCGCGAGGTCCGCGACCGGCCCGGCCTGGTCGAGTACCTTTCGCCGGCGTTCGGCTCGCGGGT
GGCGCTGGACGGCTACTGCAAGGCCAATTTCGATGCAGTGCTGCACCTGGCGTACCCCGATCATCAGCAA
TGGGGCCACGCATGAAGCGCCGAAGCTACGCCATGCTGCGCGCCGCTGCCGCGCTGGCCGTCCTGGTCGT
TGCCTCGCCGGCATGGGCCGAGCTGCGCGGCGAGGTCGTGCGCATCATCGACGGCGACACCATCGACGTG
CTGGTAGACAAGCAGCCGGTGCGCGTGCGCCTGGTGGACATTGACGCGCCGGAAAAGCGGCAAGCCTTCG
GCGAACGTGCGCGCCAGGCGCTGGCCGGCATGGTGTTCCGCCGGCACGTCCTGGTCGACGAGAAGGACAC
CGACCGTTACGGCCGCACGCTGGGCACCGTCTGGGTCAACATGGAGCTGGCCAGCCGGCCGCCGCAGCCG
CGCAACGTCAACGCCGCGATGGTTCACCAGGGCATGGCGTGGGCCTATCGCTTCCACGGCCGCGCGGCCG
ACCCTGAAATGCTGCGGCTCGAACAGGAGGCGCGAGGCAAGCGCGTCGGCCTCTGGTCCGATCCGCACGC
CGTCGAGCCGTGGAAATGGCGACGCGAGAGCAACAACCGGAGGGACGAAGGTTGAAGGTCGCCCGCATCT
ACCTGCGCGCCAGTACGGACGAGCAGAATCTTGAACGCCAGGAGAGCCTTGTAGCGGCCACGCGGGCCGC
CGGGTACTACGTCGCCGGCATCTACCGCGAGAAGGCGTCCGGCGCACGCGCCGACCGGCCCGAGCTGCTG
CGCATGATCGCGGACCTGCAACCTGGTGAAGTCGTCGTTGCGGAGAAGATCGACCGCATCAGCCGCTTGC
CGTTGGCCGAGGCCGAGCGCCTGGTTGCGTCGATCCGGGCCAAAGGGGCCAAGCTGGCCGTGCCTGGCGT
GGTGGACCTGTCGGAGCTGGCCGCCGAGGCGAACGGAGTGGCGAAAATCGTTCTGGAATCCGTCCAGGAC
ATGCTTTTGAAGCTCGCCTTGCAGATGGCCCGCGACGACTACGAGGATCGGCGCGAGCGTCAACGTCAGG
GTGTCCAGTTGGCGAAGGCCGCCGGCCGCTACACCGGCCGCAAACGTGACGCCGGCATGCACGACCGCAT
CATCACGCTTCGCTCCGGCGGATCGAGCATTGCCAAGACGGCCAAGCTGGTCGGATGCAGCCCGAGCCAG
GTCAAACGAGTGTGGGCGGCCTGGAACGCGCAGCAGCAAAAATAAAGCCGGGCAGTGCCCGGCTTTTCTC
ACCTTTTCGCGTCCCGCAGGGCCGCTGCGAGCGCCCTACCTAGATCCTCGCTTTCCCCCTCGGTGTAGTC
CGGCCAGGGCACGAAGGGCGCGGATGCGAACCTGTTGAGCAGGTCAGATCTAGGGCGGCGGATTTGTCCT
ACTCAGGAGAGCGTTCACCGACAAACAACAGATAAAACGAAAGGCCCAGTCTTTCGACTGAGCCTTTCGT
TTTATTTGATGCCTGCCGAATTCGGATCCGGAGCTCGACACGACATTGTCGTCACCTTTGTCGGGTCCGC
GACAAGCTTTTTGTTCCTCGATCCCGTATGTTTTCGCCTAAATATCTGAAACAGCAGCAAATTATTTTTC
GTTAGCTCAATCGGCCCACTTGGCACGAGTCTTGAAATTTATTGCGAGGCGGCGGAGCTGCCGGCCGCAT
CCGTGCGGCATAACCACGGTTGTGAACAAATGAAGGAAGGCCAAATGCGTAAAGGCGAAGAGCTGTTCAC
TGGTGTCGTCCCTATTCTGGTGGAACTGGATGGTGATGTCAACGGTCATAAGTTTTCCGTGCGTGGCGAG
GGTGAAGGTGACGCAACTAATGGTAAACTGACGCTGAAGTTCATCTGTACTACTGGTAAACTGCCGGTAC
CTTGGCCGACTCTGGTAACGACGCTGACTTATGGTGTTCAGTGCTTTGCTCGTTATCCGGACCATATGAA
GCAGCATGACTTCTTCAAGTCCGCCATGCCGGAAGGCTATGTGCAGGAACGCACGATTTCCTTTAAGGAT
GACGGCACGTACAAAACGCGTGCGGAAGTGAAATTTGAAGGCGATACCCTGGTAAACCGCATTGAGCTGA
AAGGCATTGACTTTAAAGAAGATGGCAATATCCTGGGCCATAAGCTGGAATACAATTTTAACAGCCACAA
TGTTTACATCACCGCCGATAAACAAAAAAATGGCATTAAAGCGAATTTTAAAATTCGCCACAACGTTGAG
GATGGCAGCGTGCAGCTGGCTGATCACTACCAGCAAAACACTCCAATCGGTGATGGTCCTGTTCTGCTGC
CAGACAATCACTATCTGAGCACGCAAAGCGTTCTGTCTAAAGATCCGAACGAGAAACGCGATCATATGGT
TCTGCTGGAGTTCGTAACCGCAGCGGGCATCACGCATGGTATGGATGAACTGTACAAATGAGCTTTCGAC
ATCTCTTCGTTTTACAACGTCGTGACTGGG
Features (pLannotate 1.2.2; 14 found; start..end, strand, type, name):
      9..103     +  terminator     lambda t0 terminator: transcription terminator from phage lambda
    213..1025    +  CDS            aphA1: KKA1_ECOLX - Also known as nptI. Protein inferred from homology: Swiss-Prot protein existence level 3. Resistance to kanamycin and structurally-related aminoglycosides, including amikacin. From Escherichia coli.
   1179..1287    +  oriT           oriT: incP origin of transfer
   1348..2496    -  CDS            trfA: trans-acting replication protein that binds to and activates oriV
   2548..2829    -  CDS            tnpA (fragment): TN5P_ECOLX - Also known as tnp. Experimental evidence at protein level: Swiss-Prot protein existence level 1. Mediates transposition of transposon Tn5 by a 'cut and paste' mechanism. First, the monomeric transposase binds the 19 bp inverted DNA repeats flanking the transposon. Then, dimerization of the DNA- bound transposase creates a synaptic DNA complex. After nicking of the first DNA strand, excision of the transposon proceeds through a series of intermediates. The transposase then mediates the insertion of the transposon at a new site by strand transfer. The activity of the wild- type tran
   2889..3420    -  rep_origin     oriV: incP origin of replication
   3476..3511    -  rep_origin     CloDF13 ori (fragment): Plasmids containing the CloDF13 (CDF) origin of replication can be propagated in E. coli cells that contain additional plasmids with compatible origins.
   3635..3943    -  CDS            parE: PARE_ECOLX - Experimental evidence at protein level: Swiss-Prot protein existence level 1. Toxin component of a type II toxin-antitoxin (TA) system involved in plasmid partition. Acts by inhibiting DNA gyrase, converting supercoiled plasmid DNA into a singly cleaved linear form in an ATP-dependent fashion. To do so it probably interacts with one of the gyrase subunits. Gyrase inhibition is prevented by antitoxin ParD, and is reversed in vitro by incubation with ParD. In cells that have lost the plasmid filamentation and growth inhibition occur; this is suppressed when ParD is supplied in trans
   3943..4191    -  CDS            parD: PARD_ECOLX - Experimental evidence at protein level: Swiss-Prot protein existence level 1. Antitoxin component of a type II toxin-antitoxin (TA) system involved in plasmid partition. Inhibits the anti-DNA gyrase activity of toxin ParE; reverses and restores gyrase catalytic activity in vitro. The parDE operon alone is capable of stabilizing an RK2-derived minireplicon under defined growth conditions in several different Gram- negative bacteria. It does so by the post-segregational killing (PSK) of plasmid-free cells, also referred to as a plasmid addiction system. Binds its own promoter, autor
   4320..5162    +  CDS            parB: PARB4_ECOLX - Protein predicted: Swiss-Prot protein existence level 4. Involved in plasmid partition. From Escherichia coli.
   5126..5782    +  CDS            parA: PARA4_ECOLX - Protein inferred from homology: Swiss-Prot protein existence level 3. Involved in plasmid partition. From Escherichia coli.
   5942..6028    -  terminator     rrnB T1 terminator: Escherichia coli rrnB; transcription terminator T1 from the E. coli rrnB gene
   6275..6988    +  CDS            superfolder GFP: GFP variant that folds robustly even when fused to poorly folded proteins (Pédelacq et al., 2006)
   7007..7030    +  CDS            lacZα (fragment): LacZα fragment of β-galactosidase; lacZ fragment
