[The description below was written by a language model from this plasmid's Addgene catalogue record and pLannotate feature annotations shown in this document.]
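Description:
pOPS0530 is a low-copy, broad-host-range bacterial reporter plasmid built on the pOGG026 backbone by Golden Gate assembly of domesticated modules. It is one member of a Plasmid-ID set in which the plasmids are otherwise the same and differ only in a 12-nucleotide barcode. The roughly 7 kb backbone carries the IncP/RK2 replication system, consisting of oriV and the trfA gene whose product activates it. An IncP oriT allows conjugative mobilisation from a donor E. coli strain into recipients such as rhizobia. Selection is by kanamycin through the aphA1 (nptI) aminoglycoside phosphotransferase gene. Stable inheritance without antibiotic pressure is provided by the RK2 par region: the parDE toxin-antitoxin pair kills plasmid-free segregants, and parA and parB are annotated as partition functions. Small annotated fragments of Tn5 transposase, the CloDF13 origin and lacZα appear to be cloning remnants rather than functional parts.

The payload has three modules. The promoter module is PsNifH, a nifH promoter taken from pOGG043; it is not annotated in the feature table but presumably occupies the gap upstream of the reporter. It drives the coding module, superfolder GFP. The terminator-position module contains the unique barcode and a universal primer binding site. Lambda t0 and rrnB T1 terminators flank the cassette and insulate it from backbone transcription. nifH encodes a nitrogenase component, so GFP fluorescence would be expected to report nitrogen-fixation gene expression. The barcode can be amplified from the common primer site and sequenced to identify which tagged strain is present. According to the associated publication title, the set is used to measure rhizobial competitiveness for nodule occupancy and N2 fixation in legume nodules at the same time.
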