Addgene plasmid #133171: pOPS0530
Purpose: Reporter plasmid with a 12-nucleotide specific "barcode" sequence. This plasmid is not available as an individual bacterial stab, but can be requested as part of the Plasmid-ID Kit (Kit #1000000168 ).
Depositing lab: Philip Poole. Depositing organization: University of Oxford. Publication: Optimizing Rhizobium-legume symbioses by simultaneous measurement of rhizobial competitiveness and N2 fixation in nodules. Mendoza-Suarez MA, Geddes BA, Sanchez-Canizares C, Ramirez-Gonzalez RH, Kirchhelle C, Jorrin B, Poole PS. Proc Natl Acad Sci U S A. 2020 May 5;117(18):9822-9831. doi: 10.1073/pnas.1921225117. Epub 2020 Apr 21. PubMed 32317381.
Backbone
  Vector backbone: pOGG026 (Addgene ID 113992)
  Vector type: Bacterial Expression
Growth in bacteria
  Bacterial resistance: Kanamycin, 50 μg/mL
  Growth temperature: 37°C
  Growth strain: ST18 (S17 delta pir delta hemA)
  Copy number: Low Copy
Gene/Insert
  Gene/Insert name: PU module (PsNifH from pOGG043), SC module (sfGFP from pOGG037), and T module (TCGACATCTCTT and universal primer binding site)
  Species: Synthetic
  Mutation: Domesticated for Golden Gate cloning
  Cloning method: Unknown
Terms and licenses: Academic/Nonprofit Terms; Industry Terms: Not Available to Industry
Depositor comments: The only difference is the sequence: TCGACATCTCTT . Please note that this plasmid may require a unique bacterial strain, so make sure to confirm that you can also obtain the appropriate growth strain. Please contact us or contact our distributors if you have any questions. This plasmid is not available as an individual bacterial stab, but can be requested as part of the Plasmid-ID Kit (Kit #1000000168 ).
How to cite: pOPS0530 was a gift from Philip Poole (Addgene plasmid # 133171)
